Addgene plasmid #178721: pAAV-VTKD4-ChR2-YFP
Purpose: AAV vector for Cre- and Flp-dependent transgene expression (CRE-ON / FLP-ON) of ChR2-YFP in cortical interneurons under the control of the Dlx enhancer (Dimidschstein et al 2016)
Depositing lab: Jordane Dimidschstein. Depositing organization: Broad Institute. Publication: A versatile viral toolkit for functional discovery in the nervous system. Pouchelon G, Vergara J, McMahon J, Gorissen BL, Lin JD, Vormstein-Schneider D, Niehaus JL, Burbridge TJ, Wester JC, Sherer M, Fernandez-Otero M, Allaway KC, Pelkey K, Chittajallu R, McBain CJ, Fan M, Nasse JS, Wildenberg GA, Fishell G, Dimidschstein J. Cell Rep Methods. 2022 May 26;2(6):100225. doi: 10.1016/j.crmeth.2022.100225. eCollection 2022 Jun 20. PubMed 35784651.
Backbone
  Vector backbone: pAAV-VTKD4
  Vector type: AAV
Growth in bacteria
  Bacterial resistance: Ampicillin, 100 μg/mL
  Growth temperature: 37°C
  Growth strain: NEB Stable
  Copy number: High Copy
Gene/Insert
  Gene/Insert name: ChR2-YFP
  Species: Synthetic
  Cloning method: Gibson Cloning
Terms and licenses: Academic/Nonprofit Terms; Industry Terms: Not Available to Industry
How to cite: pAAV-VTKD4-ChR2-YFP was a gift from Jordane Dimidschstein (Addgene plasmid # 178721 ; http://n2t.net/addgene:178721 ; RRID:Addgene_178721)
