[The description below was written by a language model from this plasmid's Addgene catalogue record and pLannotate feature annotations shown in this document.]
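Description:
pAAV-VTKD4-ChR2-YFP is an adeno-associated virus transfer plasmid built on the pAAV-VTKD4 backbone for intersectional, recombinase-gated optogenetics. It is propagated in bacteria as a high-copy plasmid through a ColE1/pUC-type origin and selected with ampicillin (AmpR under its own bla promoter). An f1 origin is also present. The expression cassette lies between AAV2 inverted terminal repeats, which direct replication and packaging of the intervening DNA into AAV particles. The annotation detects one full-length ITR and only short fragments of the other, which may reflect the difficulty of sequencing and annotating these structured repeats.

According to the catalogue entry, expression is driven by the Dlx enhancer, which targets cortical interneurons. This element is not annotated in the feature table and presumably occupies the unannotated region upstream of the chimeric β-globin/immunoglobulin intron. Downstream of the intron, two minimal FRT sites in the same orientation flank a stack of polyadenylation signals (synthetic, hGH, HSV TK and a bGH fragment). This acts as a transcriptional stop cassette that Flp removes by excision. The payload follows: ChR2(H134R), a blue-light-activated cation channel, joined to EYFP. It is placed in the antisense orientation between oppositely oriented lox2272 and loxP pairs, a double-floxed inverted (DIO/FLEx) arrangement in which Cre irreversibly flips the coding sequence into the sense orientation. A WPRE and a bGH polyadenylation signal then enhance and terminate the transcript.

ChR2-YFP is therefore produced only in cells with both Cre and Flp activity (CRE-ON / FLP-ON). This allows light-driven activation and fluorescent labelling of interneuron subpopulations defined by two genetic markers.
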