Features (pLannotate 1.2.2; 28 found; start..end, strand, type, name):
     12..39      +  repeat_region  AAV2 ITR (fragment): inverted terminal repeat of adeno-associated virus serotype 2 inverted
     68..95      +  repeat_region  AAV2 ITR (fragment): inverted terminal repeat of adeno-associated virus serotype 2 inverted
    873..1005    +  intron         chimeric intron: chimera between introns from human β-globin and immunoglobulin heavy chain genes
   1048..1081    +  protein_bind   FRT (minimal): supports FLP-mediated excision but not integration (Turan and Bode, 2011) FLP recombinase from the Saccharomyces cerevisiae 2μ plasmid
   1127..1175    +  polyA_signal   poly(A) signal: synthetic polyadenylation signal
   1184..1660    +  polyA_signal   hGH poly(A) signal: human growth hormone polyadenylation signal
   1739..1787    +  polyA_signal   HSV TK poly(A) signal: herpes simplex virus thymidine kinase polyadenylation signal (Cole and Stacy, 1985)
   1878..1894    -  polyA_signal   bGH poly(A) signal (fragment): bovine growth hormone polyadenylation signal
   1947..1980    +  protein_bind   FRT (minimal): supports FLP-mediated excision but not integration (Turan and Bode, 2011) FLP recombinase from the Saccharomyces cerevisiae 2μ plasmid
   1987..2020    +  protein_bind   lox2272: Cre-mediated recombination occurs in the 8-bp core sequence (GGATACTT). lox2272 sites are compatible with each other, but incompatible with loxP or loxN sites (Lee and Saito, 1988). Cre recombinase
   2021..2070    -  intron         β-globin intron (fragment): internally truncated intron from human β-globin
   2071..2104    +  protein_bind   loxP: Cre-mediated recombination occurs in the 8-bp core sequence (GCATACAT). Cre recombinase
   2125..2844    -  CDS            EYFP: enhanced YFP mammalian codon-optimized
   2860..3786    -  CDS            ChR2(H134R): H134R mutant of an N-terminal fragment of channelrhodopsin-2 from the alga Chlamydomonas reinhardtii (Nagel et al., 2005) blue light-activated cation channel
   3797..3822    +  misc_feature   MCS (fragment): pUC18/19 multiple cloning site
   3842..3875    -  protein_bind   lox2272: Cre-mediated recombination occurs in the 8-bp core sequence (GGATACTT). lox2272 sites are compatible with each other, but incompatible with loxP or loxN sites (Lee and Saito, 1988). Cre recombinase
   3876..3925    -  intron         β-globin intron (fragment): internally truncated intron from human β-globin
   3926..3959    -  protein_bind   loxP: Cre-mediated recombination occurs in the 8-bp core sequence (GCATACAT). Cre recombinase
   3968..4556    +  misc_feature   WPRE: woodchuck hepatitis virus posttranscriptional regulatory element
   4564..4788    +  polyA_signal   bGH poly(A) signal: bovine growth hormone polyadenylation signal
   4790..4930    +  repeat_region  AAV2 ITR: inverted terminal repeat of adeno-associated virus serotype 2 inverted
   4935..4986    -  misc_feature   bom (fragment): basis of mobility region from pBR322
   5005..5460    +  rep_origin     f1 ori (sequence partly withheld): f1 bacteriophage origin of replication; arrow indicates direction of (+) strand synthesis
   5461..5510    -  misc_feature   bom (fragment): basis of mobility region from pBR322
   5612..5647    -  CDS            rop (fragment): Rop protein, which maintains plasmids at low copy number; rop
   5742..5846    +  promoter       AmpR promoter: bla
   5847..6707    +  CDS            AmpR: β-lactamase; bla; confers resistance to ampicillin, carbenicillin, and related antibiotics
   6878..7466    +  rep_origin     ori: high-copy-number ColE1/pMB1/pBR322/pUC origin of replication
>Addgene plasmid #178721 | pAAV-VTKD4-ChR2-YFP | addgene full sequence | sequence record 355055 | Addgene NGS Result
CCTGCAGGCAGCTGCGCGCTCGCTCGCTCACTGAGGCCGCCCGGGCGTCGGGCGACCTTTGGTCGCCCGG
CCTCAGTGAGCGAGCGAGCGCGCAGAGAGGGAGTGGCCAACTCCATCACTAGGGGTTCCTGCTAGACTGC
AGAGGGCCCGCGGCCGCACGCGTTTATTCAGAATGTTATGCACTCACAGTGGTTTGGCATGCATCTGGTG
AATTTTTTTTAACGAAAAATTAGTGTTGGTTTCGATGTATGGTAGCATTCTCCCTAACGTAATTTGAATA
ATTCAGCAAAGCCCCACTACCAGCTGTACTTCTGCAGCCTCTTCCATTCTTTTCAGCATTATAATTTTGG
TTAATTTTCAATTTTAGGTCCTACGTCTCTGCAATTTGTGTATGAATAACAGAATAATTTCCCTCTTTTG
TTTCGCCTTTCCTGTTCCTGAATCTAAATAAAGATGGCTTTTTAGTATTAAAAGTGGAAGAAAATTACAG
GTAATTATCTTTGACGGTAAAAACGCTGTAATCAGCGGGCTACATGAAAAATTACTCTAATTATGGCTGC
ATTTAAGAGAATGGAAAAAAACCTTCTTGTGGATAAAAACCTTAAATTGTCCCCAATGTCTGCTTCAAAT
TGGATGGCACTGCAGCTGGAGGCTTTGTTCAGAATTGATCCTGGGGAGCTACGAACCCAAAGTTTCACAG
TAGGAAGCTAGATATCGTTTAAACTTCCTGCAGCCCGGGCTGGGCATAAAAGTCAGGGCAGAGCCATCTA
TTGCTTACATTTGCTTCTAGCCTGCAAGTCGAGGAGCGCAGCCTTCCAGAAGCAGAGCGCGGCGCCTTAA
GCTGCAGAAGTTGGTCGTGAGGCACTGGGCACGTAAGTATCAAGGTTACAAGACAGGTTTAAGGAGACCA
ATAGAAACTGGGCTTGTCGAGACAGAGAAGACTCTTGCGTTTCTGATAGGCACCTATTGGTCTTACTGAC
ATCCACTTTGCCTTTCTCTCCACAGGTGTCCACTCCCAGTTCAATTACAGCTCTTAAGAAAGCTAGCGAA
GTTCCTATTCTCTAGAAAGTATAGGAACTTCCCTCAGCACCATGGCTAGCGGCAGCCTCGGAGTTTGAAT
AGATAGAATAAAATATCTTTATTTTCATTCCATCTGTGTGTTGGTTTTTTGTGTGAGATCTACGGGTGGC
ATCCCTGTGACCCCTCCCCAGTGCCTCTCCTGGCCCTGGAAGTTGCCACTCCAGTGCCCACCAGCCTTGT
CCTAATAAAATTAAGTTGCATCATTTTGTCTGACTAGGTGTCCTTCTATAATATTATGGGGTGGAGGGGG
GTGGTATGGAGCAAGGGGCAAGTTGGGAAGACAACCTGTAGGGCCTGCGGGGTCTATTGGGAACCAAGCT
GGAGTGCAGTGGCACAATCTTGGCTCACTGCAATCTCCGCCTCCTGGGTTCAAGCGATTCTCCTGCCTCA
GGCTCCCGAGTTGTTGGGATTCCAGGCATGCATGACCAGGCTCAGCTAATTTTTGTTTTTTTGGTAGAGA
CGGGGTTTCACCATATTGGCCAGGCTGGTCTCCAACTCCTAATCTCAGGTGATCTACCCACCTTGGCCTC
CCAAATTGCTGGGATTACAGGCGTGAACCACTGCTCCCTTCCCTGTCCTTCTGCCTCAGCTAATTGAGTA
GGGGGGAGGCTAACTGAAACACGGAAGGAGACAATACCGGAAGGAACCCGCGCTATGACGGCAATAAAAA
GACAGAATAAAACGCACGGGTGTTGGGTCGTTTGTTCATAAACGCGGGGTTCGGTCCCAGGGCTGGCACT
CTGTCGATACCCCACCGAGACCCCATTGGGGCCAATACGCCCGCGTTTCTTCCTTTTCCCCACCCCACCC
CCCAAGTTCGGGTGAAGGCCCAGGGCTCGCAGCCAACGTCGGGGCGGCAGGCCGTGGAAGTTCCTATTCT
CTAGAAAGTATAGGAACTTCTCCGGAATAACTTCGTATAGGATACTTTATACGAAGTTATGCAGAATGGT
AGCTGGATTGTAGCTGCTATTAGCAATATGAAACCTCTTAATAACTTCGTATAGCATACATTATACGAAG
TTATAACGCGCCACTAGTGAATTCTTACTTGTACAGCTCGTCCATGCCGAGAGTGATCCCGGCGGCGGTC
ACGAACTCCAGCAGGACCATGTGATCGCGCTTCTCGTTGGGGTCTTTGCTCAGGGCGGACTGGTAGCTCA
GGTAGTGGTTGTCGGGCAGCAGCACGGGGCCGTCGCCGATGGGGGTGTTCTGCTGGTAGTGGTCGGCGAG
CTGCACGCTGCCGTCCTCGATGTTGTGGCGGATCTTGAAGTTCACCTTGATGCCGTTCTTCTGCTTGTCG
GCCATGATATAGACGTTGTGGCTGTTGTAGTTGTACTCCAGCTTGTGCCCCAGGATGTTGCCGTCCTCCT
TGAAGTCGATGCCCTTCAGCTCGATGCGGTTCACCAGGGTGTCGCCCTCGAACTTCACCTCGGCGCGGGT
CTTGTAGTTGCCGTCGTCCTTGAAGAAGATGGTGCGCTCCTGGACGTAGCCTTCGGGCATGGCGGACTTG
AAGAAGTCGTGCTGCTTCATGTGGTCGGGGTAGCGGGCGAAGCACTGCAGGCCGTAGCCGAAGGTGGTCA
CGAGGGTGGGCCAGGGCACGGGCAGCTTGCCGGTGGTGCAGATGAACTTCAGGGTCAGCTTGCCGTAGGT
GGCATCGCCCTCGCCCTCGCCGGACACGCTGAACTTGTGGCCGTTTACGTCGCCGTCCAGCTCGACCAGG
ATGGGCACCACCCCGGTGAACAGCTCCTCGCCCTTGCTCACCATGGTGGCGGCCGCTGGCACGGCTCCGG
CCTCGGCTTCGTCTTCGACGAGAGTCTCGACCTCGATCTCCGTTCCGCCGATGTTCAGTTTGGTGGTTTT
GCGGATATCTCCGTGAATCAATATGTGCTCGTGGATCAGGACGCGCAGGTAGTGTCCCAACAACCCCCAA
CAATTTTTACTCATCAGATCAATAATCGTGTGACCTACGGTGGAGCCATAGACGCTCAGGACGCCAAAAC
CTTCGGGCCCCAAAATGAAGAGAATTGGGAACATACCCCAGCTCACGAAAAACAGCCATGCCATGCCGGT
CACGACCTGGCGGCACCGACCCTTTGGCACAGTATGATAACCCTCGATATATGCTTTGGCGGCGTGAAAA
AATGTGTTCGCGCCATAGCACAATCCAAGACAAAAGAAGATGACTTTAACATAGCCGGTTGCCATGGCGC
TGGTAGCCCCCCACACGATAGTCCCGATGTCTGAGACAAGGAGTCCCATGGTTCTCCTGCTGTAGTCGTT
GCTCAGGCCGGTGAGGTTGCTCAGGCGGATAAGGATGACAGGACAAGTGAGCAGCCACTCTGCATAGCGC
AGCCACTGCACCCGGTGTCCTGTGGCAAGGTAGAGCATAGAGGGATTCTTAAACTCAAAAAAGAACTCGA
GAATCACCTTAACCATTTCAATGGCGCACACATAGATCTCCTCCCAGCCGCATGTAGATTTCCAGGTTTG
GTAGGCATAGAACATCAGCAGCAAAATGCTGAATCCTGCTGCAAGCCACTGCAGGACATTTGACGCGGTC
TGAGCGCCGTTCGTGCCGCGAGATTCAATCCATCCGGCACAGTAACATTGATCCTCAGGGACCAGGACGG
ACCCGTTCACCACCACAGGATTAGTAACGAACAAAAGTTCGCGTCCGACGGCAGACAAAGCGCCGCCATA
GTCCATGGTGGCTCCGGAGTCGACCTGCAGGCATGCAAGCTTTACTAGTGGTGGCGCTAGCATAACTTCG
TATAAAGTATCCTATACGAAGTTATTTGCCTTAACCCAGAAATTATCACTGTTATTCTTTAGAATGGTGC
AAAGAATAACTTCGTATAATGTATGCTATACGAAGTTATGGCGCGCCAATCAACCTCTGGATTACAAAAT
TTGTGAAAGATTGACTGGTATTCTTAACTATGTTGCTCCTTTTACGCTATGTGGATACGCTGCTTTAATG
CCTTTGTATCATGCTATTGCTTCCCGTATGGCTTTCATTTTCTCCTCCTTGTATAAATCCTGGTTGCTGT
CTCTTTATGAGGAGTTGTGGCCCGTTGTCAGGCAACGTGGCGTGGTGTGCACTGTGTTTGCTGACGCAAC
CCCCACTGGTTGGGGCATTGCCACCACCTGTCAGCTCCTTTCCGGGACTTTCGCTTTCCCCCTCCCTATT
GCCACGGCGGAACTCATCGCCGCCTGCCTTGCCCGCTGCTGGACAGGGGCTCGGCTGTTGGGCACTGACA
ATTCCGTGGTGTTGTCGGGGAAGCTGACGTCCTTTCCATGGCTGCTCGCCTGTGTTGCCACCTGGATTCT
GCGCGGGACGTCCTTCTGCTACGTCCCTTCGGCCCTCAATCCAGCGGACCTTCCTTCCCGCGGCCTGCTG
CCGGCTCTGCGGCCTCTTCCGCGTCTTCGCCTTCGCCCTCAGACGAGTCGGATCTCCCTTTGGGCCGCCT
CCCCGCCTGGATCCTGTGCCTTCTAGTTGCCAGCCATCTGTTGTTTGCCCCTCCCCCGTGCCTTCCTTGA
CCCTGGAAGGTGCCACTCCCACTGTCCTTTCCTAATAAAATGAGGAAATTGCATCGCATTGTCTGAGTAG
GTGTCATTCTATTCTGGGGGGTGGGGTGGGGCAGGACAGCAAGGGGGAGGATTGGGAAGACAATAGCAGG
CATGCTGGGGATGCGGTGGGCTCTATGGCAGGAACCCCTAGTGATGGAGTTGGCCACTCCCTCTCTGCGC
GCTCGCTCGCTCACTGAGGCCGGGCGACCAAAGGTCGCCCGACGCCCGGGCTTTGCCCGGGCGGCCTCAG
TGAGCGAGCGAGCGCGCAGCTGCCTGCAGGGGCGCCTGATGCGGTATTTTCTCCTTACGCATCTGTGCGG
TATTTCACACCGCATA
[95 nt withheld, positions 4987-5081]
T
[46 nt withheld, positions 5083-5128]
C
[141 nt withheld, positions 5130-5270]
CCTTTGACGTTGGAGTCCACGTTCTTT
[37 nt withheld, positions 5298-5334]
ACTCTATCTCGGGCTATTCTTTTGATTTATAAGGGATTTTGCCGATTTCGGTCTATTGGTTAAAAAATGA
GCTGATTTAACAAAAATTTAACGCGAATTTTAACAAAATATTAACGTTTACAATTTTATGGTGCACTCTC
AGTACAATCTGCTCTGATGCCGCATAGTTAAGCCAGCCCCGACACCCGCCAACACCCGCTGACGCGCCCT
GACGGGCTTGTCTGCTCCCGGCATCCGCTTACAGACAAGCTGTGACCGTCTCCGGGAGCTGCATGTGTCA
GAGGTTTTCACCGTCATCACCGAAACGCGCGAGACGAAAGGGCCTCGTGATACGCCTATTTTTATAGGTT
AATGTCATGATAATAATGGTTTCTTAGACGTCAGGTGGCACTTTTCGGGGAAATGTGCGCGGAACCCCTA
TTTGTTTATTTTTCTAAATACATTCAAATATGTATCCGCTCATGAGACAATAACCCTGATAAATGCTTCA
ATAATATTGAAAAAGGAAGAGTATGAGTATTCAACATTTCCGTGTCGCCCTTATTCCCTTTTTTGCGGCA
TTTTGCCTTCCTGTTTTTGCTCACCCAGAAACGCTGGTGAAAGTAAAAGATGCTGAAGATCAGTTGGGTG
CACGAGTGGGTTACATCGAACTGGATCTCAACAGCGGTAAGATCCTTGAGAGTTTTCGCCCCGAAGAACG
TTTTCCAATGATGAGCACTTTTAAAGTTCTGCTATGTGGCGCGGTATTATCCCGTATTGACGCCGGGCAA
GAGCAACTCGGTCGCCGCATACACTATTCTCAGAATGACTTGGTTGAGTACTCACCAGTCACAGAAAAGC
ATCTTACGGATGGCATGACAGTAAGAGAATTATGCAGTGCTGCCATAACCATGAGTGATAACACTGCGGC
CAACTTACTTCTGACAACGATCGGAGGACCGAAGGAGCTAACCGCTTTTTTGCACAACATGGGGGATCAT
GTAACTCGCCTTGATCGTTGGGAACCGGAGCTGAATGAAGCCATACCAAACGACGAGCGTGACACCACGA
TGCCTGTAGCAATGGCAACAACGTTGCGCAAACTATTAACTGGCGAACTACTTACTCTAGCTTCCCGGCA
ACAATTAATAGACTGGATGGAGGCGGATAAAGTTGCAGGACCACTTCTGCGCTCGGCCCTTCCGGCTGGC
TGGTTTATTGCTGATAAATCTGGAGCCGGTGAGCGTGGGTCTCGCGGTATCATTGCAGCACTGGGGCCAG
ATGGTAAGCCCTCCCGTATCGTAGTTATCTACACGACGGGGAGTCAGGCAACTATGGATGAACGAAATAG
ACAGATCGCTGAGATAGGTGCCTCACTGATTAAGCATTGGTAACTGTCAGACCAAGTTTACTCATATATA
CTTTAGATTGATTTAAAACTTCATTTTTAATTTAAAAGGATCTAGGTGAAGATCCTTTTTGATAATCTCA
TGACCAAAATCCCTTAACGTGAGTTTTCGTTCCACTGAGCGTCAGACCCCGTAGAAAAGATCAAAGGATC
TTCTTGAGATCCTTTTTTTCTGCGCGTAATCTGCTGCTTGCAAACAAAAAAACCACCGCTACCAGCGGTG
GTTTGTTTGCCGGATCAAGAGCTACCAACTCTTTTTCCGAAGGTAACTGGCTTCAGCAGAGCGCAGATAC
CAAATACTGTTCTTCTAGTGTAGCCGTAGTTAGGCCACCACTTCAAGAACTCTGTAGCACCGCCTACATA
CCTCGCTCTGCTAATCCTGTTACCAGTGGCTGCTGCCAGTGGCGATAAGTCGTGTCTTACCGGGTTGGAC
TCAAGACGATAGTTACCGGATAAGGCGCAGCGGTCGGGCTGAACGGGGGGTTCGTGCACACAGCCCAGCT
TGGAGCGAACGACCTACACCGAACTGAGATACCTACAGCGTGAGCTATGAGAAAGCGCCACGCTTCCCGA
AGGGAGAAAGGCGGACAGGTATCCGGTAAGCGGCAGGGTCGGAACAGGAGAGCGCACGAGGGAGCTTCCA
GGGGGAAACGCCTGGTATCTTTATAGTCCTGTCGGGTTTCGCCACCTCTGACTTGAGCGTCGATTTTTGT
GATGCTCGTCAGGGGGGCGGAGCCTATGGAAAAACGCCAGCAACGCGGCCTTTTTACGGTTCCTGGCCTT
TTGCTGGCCTTTTGCTCACATGT
